>Addgene plasmid #76561 | ADCK4 gRNA (BRDN0001146297) | addgene full sequence | sequence record 186072 | Addgene Assembled Sequence
CCCGGGTGCAAAGATGGATAAAGTTTTAAACAGAGAGGAATCTTTGCAGCTAATGGACCTTCTAGGTCTT
GAAAGGAGTGGGAATTGGCTCCGGTGCCCGTCAGTGGGCAGAGCGCACATCGCCCACAGTCCCCGAGAAG
TTGGGGGGAGGGGTCGGCAATTGATCCGGTGCCTAGAGAAGGTGGCGCGGGGTAAACTGGGAAAGTGATG
TCGTGTACTGGCTCCGCCTTTTTCCCGAGGGTGGGGGAGAACCGTATATAAGTGCAGTAGTCGCCGTGAA
CGTTCTTTTTCGCAACGGGTTTGCCGCCAGAACACAGGTAAGTGCCGTGTGTGGTTCCCGCGGGCCTGGC
CTCTTTACGGGTTATGGCCCTTGCGTGCCTTGAATTACTTCCACCTGGCTGCAGTACGTGATTCTTGATC
CCGAGCTTCGGGTTGGAAGTGGGTGGGAGAGTTCGAGGCCTTGCGCTTAAGGAGCCCCTTCGCCTCGTGC
TTGAGTTGAGGCCTGGCCTGGGCGCTGGGGCCGCCGCGTGCGAATCTGGTGGCACCTTCGCGCCTGTCTC
GCTGCTTTCGATAAGTCTCTAGCCATTTAAAATTTTTGATGACCTGCTGCGACGCTTTTTTTCTGGCAAG
ATAGTCTTGTAAATGCGGGCCAAGATCTGCACACTGGTATTTCGGTTTTTGGGGCCGCGGGCGGCGACGG
GGCCCGTGCGTCCCAGCGCACATGTTCGGCGAGGCGGGGCCTGCGAGCGCGGCCACCGAGAATCGGACGG
GGGTAGTCTCAAGCTGGCCGGCCTGCTCTGGTGCCTGGCCTCGCGCCGCCGTGTATCGCCCCGCCCTGGG
CGGCAAGGCTGGCCCGGTCGGCACCAGTTGCGTGAGCGGAAAGATGGCCGCTTCCCGGCCCTGCTGCAGG
GAGCTCAAAATGGAGGACGCGGCGCTCGGGAGAGCGGGCGGGTGAGTCACCCACACAAAGGAAAAGGGCC
TTTCCGTCCTCAGCCGTCGCTTCATGTGACTCCACGGAGTACCGGGCGCCGTCCAGGCACCTCGATTAGT
TCTCGAGCTTTTGGAGTACGTCGTCTTTAGGTTGGGGGGAGGGGTTTTATGCGATGGAGTTTCCCCACAC
TGAGTGGGTGGAGACTGAAGTTAGGCCAGCTTGGCACTTGATGTAATTCTCCTTGGAATTTGCCCTTTTT
GAGTTTGGATCTTGGTTCATTCTCAAGCCTCAGACAGTGGTTCAAAGTTTTTTTCTTCCATTTCAGGTGT
CGTGACGTACGGCCACCATGACCGAGTACAAGCCCACGGTGCGCCTCGCCACCCGCGACGACGTCCCCAG
GGCCGTACGCACCCTCGCCGCCGCGTTCGCCGACTACCCCGCCACGCGCCACACCGTCGATCCGGACCGC
CACATCGAGCGGGTCACCGAGCTGCAAGAACTCTTCCTCACGCGCGTCGGGCTCGACATCGGCAAGGTGT
GGGTCGCGGACGACGGCGCCGCCGTGGCGGTCTGGACCACGCCGGAGAGCGTCGAAGCGGGGGCGGTGTT
CGCCGAGATCGGCCCGCGCATGGCCGAGTTGAGCGGTTCCCGGCTGGCCGCGCAGCAACAGATGGAAGGC
CTCCTGGCGCCGCACCGGCCCAAGGAGCCCGCGTGGTTCCTGGCCACCGTCGGAGTCTCGCCCGACCACC
AGGGCAAGGGTCTGGGCAGCGCCGTCGTGCTCCCCGGAGTGGAGGCGGCCGAGCGCGCCGGGGTGCCCGC
CTTCCTGGAGACCTCCGCGCCCCGCAACCTCCCCTTCTACGAGCGGCTCGGCTTCACCGTCACCGCCGAC
GTCGAGGTGCCCGAAGGACCGCGCACCTGGTGCATGACCCGCAAGCCCGGTGCCTGAACGCGTTAAGTCG
ACAATCAACCTCTGGATTACAAAATTTGTGAAAGATTGACTGGTATTCTTAACTATGTTGCTCCTTTTAC
GCTATGTGGATACGCTGCTTTAATGCCTTTGTATCATGCTATTGCTTCCCGTATGGCTTTCATTTTCTCC
TCCTTGTATAAATCCTGGTTGCTGTCTCTTTATGAGGAGTTGTGGCCCGTTGTCAGGCAACGTGGCGTGG
TGTGCACTGTGTTTGCTGACGCAACCCCCACTGGTTGGGGCATTGCCACCACCTGTCAGCTCCTTTCCGG
GACTTTCGCTTTCCCCCTCCCTATTGCCACGGCGGAACTCATCGCCGCCTGCCTTGCCCGCTGCTGGACA
GGGGCTCGGCTGTTGGGCACTGACAATTCCGTGGTGTTGTCGGGGAAATCATCGTCCTTTCCTTGGCTGC
TCGCCTGTGTTGCCACCTGGATTCTGCGCGGGACGTCCTTCTGCTACGTCCCTTCGGCCCTCAATCCAGC
GGACCTTCCTTCCCGCGGCCTGCTGCCGGCTCTGCGGCCTCTTCCGCGTCTTCGCCTTCGCCCTCAGACG
AGTCGGATCTCCCTTTGGGCCGCCTCCCCGCGTCGACTTTAAGACCAATGACTTACAAGGCAGCTGTAGA
TCTTAGCCACTTTTTAAAAGAAAAGGGGGGACTGGAAGGGCTAATTCACTCCCAACGAAGACAAGATCTG
CTTTTTGCTTGTACTGGGTCTCTCTGGTTAGACCAGATCTGAGCCTGGGAGCTCTCTGGCTAACTAGGGA
ACCCACTGCTTAAGCCTCAATAAAGCTTGCCTTGAGTGCTTCAAGTAGTGTGTGCCCGTCTGTTGTGTGA
CTCTGGTAACTAGAGATCCCTCAGACCCTTTTAGTCAGTGTGGAAAATCTCTAGCAGTACGTATAGTAGT
TCATGTCATCTTATTATTCAGTATTTATAACTTGCAAAGAAATGAATATCAGAGAGTGAGAGGAACTTGT
TTATTGCAGCTTATAATGGTTACAAATAAAGCAATAGCATCACAAATTTCACAAATAAAGCATTTTTTTC
ACTGCATTCTAGTTGTGGTTTGTCCAAACTCATCAATGTATCTTATCATGTCTGGCTCTAGCTATCCCGC
CCCTAACTCCGCCCATCCCGCCCCTAACTCCGCCCAGTTCCGCCCATTCTCCGCCCCATGGCTGACTAAT
TTTTTTTATTTATGCAGAGGCCGAGGCCGCCTCGGCCTCTGAGCTATTCCAGAAGTAGTGAGGAGGCTTT
TTTGGAGGCCTAGGGACGTACCCAATTCGCCCTATAGTGAGTCGTATTACGCGCGCTCACTGGCCGTCGT
TTTACAACGTCGTGACTGGGAAAACCCTGGCGTTACCCAACTTAATCGCCTTGCAGCACATCCCCCTTTC
GCCAGCTGGCGTAATAGCGAAGAGGCCCGCACCGATCGCCCTTCCCAACAGTTGCGCAGCCTGAATGGCG
AATGGG
[124 nt withheld, positions 3367-3490]
C
[91 nt withheld, positions 3492-3582]
A
[49 nt withheld, positions 3584-3632]
CCTTTGACGTTGGAGTCCACGTTCTTT
[37 nt withheld, positions 3660-3696]
ACCCTATCTCGGTCTATTCTTTTGATTTATAAGGGATTTTGCCGATTTCGGCCTATTGGTTAAAAAATGA
GCTGATTTAACAAAAATTTAACGCGAATTTTAACAAAATATTAACGCTTACAATTTAGGTGGCACTTTTC
GGGGAAATGTGCGCGGAACCCCTATTTGTTTATTTTTCTAAATACATTCAAATATGTATCCGCTCATGAG
ACAATAACCCTGATAAATGCTTCAATAATATTGAAAAAGGAAGAGTATGAGTATTCAACATTTCCGTGTC
GCCCTTATTCCCTTTTTTGCGGCATTTTGCCTTCCTGTTTTTGCTCACCCAGAAACGCTGGTGAAAGTAA
AAGATGCTGAAGATCAGTTGGGTGCACGAGTGGGTTACATCGAACTGGATCTCAACAGCGGTAAGATCCT
TGAGAGTTTTCGCCCCGAAGAACGTTTTCCAATGATGAGCACTTTTAAAGTTCTGCTATGTGGCGCGGTA
TTATCCCGTATTGACGCCGGGCAAGAGCAACTCGGTCGCCGCATACACTATTCTCAGAATGACTTGGTTG
AGTACTCACCAGTCACAGAAAAGCATCTTACGGATGGCATGACAGTAAGAGAATTATGCAGTGCTGCCAT
AACCATGAGTGATAACACTGCGGCCAACTTACTTCTGACAACGATCGGAGGACCGAAGGAGCTAACCGCT
TTTTTGCACAACATGGGGGATCATGTAACTCGCCTTGATCGTTGGGAACCGGAGCTGAATGAAGCCATAC
CAAACGACGAGCGTGACACCACGATGCCTGTAGCAATGGCAACAACGTTGCGCAAACTATTAACTGGCGA
ACTACTTACTCTAGCTTCCCGGCAACAATTAATAGACTGGATGGAGGCGGATAAAGTTGCAGGACCACTT
CTGCGCTCGGCCCTTCCGGCTGGCTGGTTTATTGCTGATAAATCTGGAGCCGGTGAGCGTGGGTCTCGCG
GTATCATTGCAGCACTGGGGCCAGATGGTAAGCCCTCCCGTATCGTAGTTATCTACACGACGGGGAGTCA
GGCAACTATGGATGAACGAAATAGACAGATCGCTGAGATAGGTGCCTCACTGATTAAGCATTGGTAACTG
TCAGACCAAGTTTACTCATATATACTTTAGATTGATTTAAAACTTCATTTTTAATTTAAAAGGATCTAGG
TGAAGATCCTTTTTGATAATCTCATGACCAAAATCCCTTAACGTGAGTTTTCGTTCCACTGAGCGTCAGA
CCCCGTAGAAAAGATCAAAGGATCTTCTTGAGATCCTTTTTTTCTGCGCGTAATCTGCTGCTTGCAAACA
AAAAAACCACCGCTACCAGCGGTGGTTTGTTTGCCGGATCAAGAGCTACCAACTCTTTTTCCGAAGGTAA
CTGGCTTCAGCAGAGCGCAGATACCAAATACTGTTCTTCTAGTGTAGCCGTAGTTAGGCCACCACTTCAA
GAACTCTGTAGCACCGCCTACATACCTCGCTCTGCTAATCCTGTTACCAGTGGCTGCTGCCAGTGGCGAT
AAGTCGTGTCTTACCGGGTTGGACTCAAGACGATAGTTACCGGATAAGGCGCAGCGGTCGGGCTGAACGG
GGGGTTCGTGCACACAGCCCAGCTTGGAGCGAACGACCTACACCGAACTGAGATACCTACAGCGTGAGCT
ATGAGAAAGCGCCACGCTTCCCGAAGGGAGAAAGGCGGACAGGTATCCGGTAAGCGGCAGGGTCGGAACA
GGAGAGCGCACGAGGGAGCTTCCAGGGGGAAACGCCTGGTATCTTTATAGTCCTGTCGGGTTTCGCCACC
TCTGACTTGAGCGTCGATTTTTGTGATGCTCGTCAGGGGGGCGGAGCCTATGGAAAAACGCCAGCAACGC
GGCCTTTTTACGGTTCCTGGCCTTTTGCTGGCCTTTTGCTCACATGTTCTTTCCTGCGTTATCCCCTGAT
TCTGTGGATAACCGTATTACCGCCTTTGAGTGAGCTGATACCGCTCGCCGCAGCCGAACGACCGAGCGCA
GCGAGTCAGTGAGCGAGGAAGCGGAAGAGCGCCCAATACGCAAACCGCCTCTCCCCGCGCGTTGGCCGAT
TCATTAATGCAGCTGGCACGACAGGTTTCCCGACTGGAAAGCGGGCAGTGAGCGCAACGCAATTAATGTG
AGTTAGCTCACTCATTAGGCACCCCAGGCTTTACACTTTATGCTTCCGGCTCGTATGTTGTGTGGAATTG
TGAGCGGATAACAATTTCACACAGGAAACAGCTATGACCATGATTACGCCAAGCGCGCAATTAACCCTCA
CTAAAGGGAACAAAAGCTGGAGCTGCAAGCTTAATGTAGTCTTATGCAATACTCTTGTAGTCTTGCAACA
TGGTAACGATGAGTTAGCAACATGCCTTACAAGGAGAGAAAAAGCACCGTGCATGCCGATTGGTGGAAGT
AAGGTGGTACGATCGTGCCTTATTAGGAAGGCAACAGACGGGTCTGACATGGATTGGACGAACCACTGAA
TTGCCGCATTGCAGAGATATTGTATTTAAGTGCCTAGCTCGATACATAAACGGGTCTCTCTGGTTAGACC
AGATCTGAGCCTGGGAGCTCTCTGGCTAACTAGGGAACCCACTGCTTAAGCCTCAATAAAGCTTGCCTTG
AGTGCTTCAAGTAGTGTGTGCCCGTCTGTTGTGTGACTCTGGTAACTAGAGATCCCTCAGACCCTTTTAG
TCAGTGTGGAAAATCTCTAGCAGTGGCGCCCGAACAGGGACTTGAAAGCGAAAGGGAAACCAGAGGAGCT
CTCTCGACGCAGGACTCGGCTTGCTGAAGCGCGCACGGCAAGAGGCGAGGGGCGGCGACTGGTGAGTACG
CCAAAAATTTTGACTAGCGGAGGCTAGAAGGAGAGAGATGGGTGCGAGAGCGTCAGTATTAAGCGGGGGA
GAATTAGATCGCGATGGGAAAAAATTCGGTTAAGGCCAGGGGGAAAGAAAAAATATAAATTAAAACATAT
AGTATGGGCAAGCAGGGAGCTAGAACGATTCGCAGTTAATCCTGGCCTGTTAGAAACATCAGAAGGCTGT
AGACAAATACTGGGACAGCTACAACCATCCCTTCAGACAGGATCAGAAGAACTTAGATCATTATATAATA
CAGTAGCAACCCTCTATTGTGTGCATCAAAGGATAGAGATAAAAGACACCAAGGAAGCTTTAGACAAGAT
AGAGGAAGAGCAAAACAAAAGTAAGACCACCGCACAGCAAGCGGCCGCTGATCTTCAGACCTGGAGGAGG
AGATATGAGGGACAATTGGAGAAGTGAATTATATAAATATAAAGTAGTAAAAATTGAACCATTAGGAGTA
GCACCCACCAAGGCAAAGAGAAGAGTGGTGCAGAGAGAAAAAAGAGCAGTGGGAATAGGAGCTTTGTTCC
TTGGGTTCTTGGGAGCAGCAGGAAGCACTATGGGCGCAGCGTCAATGACGCTGACGGTACAGGCCAGACA
ATTATTGTCTGGTATAGTGCAGCAGCAGAACAATTTGCTGAGGGCTATTGAGGCGCAACAGCATCTGTTG
CAACTCACAGTCTGGGGCATCAAGCAGCTCCAGGCAAGAATCCTGGCTGTGGAAAGATACCTAAAGGATC
AACAGCTCCTGGGGATTTGGGGTTGCTCTGGAAAACTCATTTGCACCACTGCTGTGCCTTGGAATGCTAG
TTGGAGTAATAAATCTCTGGAACAGATTTGGAATCACACGACCTGGATGGAGTGGGACAGAGAAATTAAC
AATTACACAAGCTTAATACACTCCTTAATTGAAGAATCGCAAAACCAGCAAGAAAAGAATGAACAAGAAT
TATTGGAATTAGATAAATGGGCAAGTTTGTGGAATTGGTTTAACATAACAAATTGGCTGTGGTATATAAA
ATTATTCATAATGATAGTAGGAGGCTTGGTAGGTTTAAGAATAGTTTTTGCTGTACTTTCTATAGTGAAT
AGAGTTAGGCAGGGATATTCACCATTATCGTTTCAGACCCACCTCCCAACCCCGAGGGGACCCAGAGAGG
GCCTATTTCCCATGATTCCTTCATATTTGCATATACGATACAAGGCTGTTAGAGAGATAATTAGAATTAA
TTTGACTGTAAACACAAAGATATTAGTACAAAATACGTGACGTAGAAAGTAATAATTTCTTGGGTAGTTT
GCAGTTTTAAAATTATGTTTTAAAATGGACTATCATATGCTTACCGTAACTTGAAAGTATTTCGATTTCT
TGGCTTTATATATCTTGTGGAAAGGACGAAACACCGTTAAGGAGCTGTGCACGACAGTTTTAGAGCTAGA
AATAGCAAGTTAAAATAAGGCTAGTCCGTTATCAACTTGAAAAAGTGGCACCGAGTCGGTGCTTTTTTAA
GCTTGGCGTAACTAGATCTTGAGACAAATGGCAGTATTCATCCACAATTTTAAAAGAAAAGGGGGGATTG
GGGGGTACAGTGCAGGGGAAAGAATAGTAGACATAATAGCAACAGACATACAAACTAAAGAATTACAAAA
ACAAATTACAAAAATTCAAAATTTTCGGGTTTATTACAGGGACAGCAGAGATCCACTTTGGCGCCGGCTC
GAGGGGG
Features (pLannotate 1.2.2; 29 found; start..end, strand, type, name):
     14..80      +  CDS            small t antigen (fragment): SV40 (simian virus 40) small t antigen
    106..317     +  promoter       EF-1α core promoter: core promoter for human elongation factor EF-1α
    318..1256    +  intron         EF-1α intron A: intron upstream of the start codon of human EF-1α
   1278..1877    +  CDS            PuroR (fragment): puromycin N-acetyltransferase; pac from Streptomyces; confers resistance to puromycin
   1893..2481    +  misc_feature   WPRE: woodchuck hepatitis virus posttranscriptional regulatory element
   2532..2551    +  misc_feature   cPPT/CTS (fragment): central polypurine tract and central termination sequence of HIV-1
   2553..2786    +  LTR            3' LTR (ΔU3): self-inactivating 3' long terminal repeat (LTR) from HIV-1
   2864..2985    +  polyA_signal   SV40 poly(A) signal: SV40 polyadenylation signal
   3025..3160    +  rep_origin     SV40 ori: SV40 origin of replication
   3181..3199    -  promoter       T7 promoter: promoter for bacteriophage T7 RNA polymerase
   3207..3362    +  CDS            lacZα (fragment): LacZα fragment of β-galactosidase; lacZ fragment
   3367..3795    +  rep_origin     f1 ori (sequence partly withheld): f1 bacteriophage origin of replication; arrow indicates direction of (+) strand synthesis
   3848..3952    +  promoter       AmpR promoter: bla
   3953..4813    +  CDS            AmpR: β-lactamase; bla; confers resistance to ampicillin, carbenicillin, and related antibiotics
   4984..5572    +  rep_origin     ori: high-copy-number ColE1/pMB1/pBR322/pUC origin of replication
   5755..5847    +  CDS            lacI (fragment): lac repressor; lacI; The lac repressor binds to the lac operator to inhibit transcription in E. coli. This inhibition can be relieved by adding lactose or isopropyl-β-D-thiogalactopyranoside (IPTG).
   5860..5881    +  protein_bind   CAP binding site: CAP binding activates transcription in the presence of cAMP. E. coli catabolite activator protein
   5896..5926    +  promoter       lac promoter: promoter for the E. coli lac operon
   5934..5950    +  protein_bind   lac operator: The lac repressor binds to the lac operator to inhibit transcription in E. coli. This inhibition can be relieved by adding lactose or isopropyl-β-D-thiogalactopyranoside (IPTG). lac repressor encoded by lacI
   5995..6013    +  promoter       T3 promoter: promoter for bacteriophage T3 RNA polymerase
   6041..6267    +  promoter       RSV promoter: Rous sarcoma virus enhancer/promoter
   6268..6448    +  LTR            5' LTR (truncated): truncated 5' long terminal repeat (LTR) from HIV-1
   6495..6620    +  misc_feature   HIV-1 Ψ: packaging signal of human immunodeficiency virus type 1
   6604..6967    +  CDS            HIV-1 gag (fragment): gag protein from human immunodeficiency virus 1; gag
   7113..7346    +  misc_feature   RRE: The Rev response element (RRE) of HIV-1 allows for Rev-dependent mRNA export from the nucleus to the cytoplasm.
   7723..7749    +  CDS            Rev (fragment): human immunodeficiency virus 1 (HIV-1) Rev protein; rev; enhances nuclear export of unspliced and incompletely spliced viral mRNAs
   7753..7993    +  promoter       U6 promoter: RNA polymerase III promoter for human U6 snRNA
   8023..8098    +  misc_RNA       gRNA scaffold: guide RNA scaffold for the Streptococcus pyogenes CRISPR/Cas9 system
   8154..8271    +  misc_feature   cPPT/CTS: central polypurine tract and central termination sequence of HIV-1
