[The description below was written by a language model from this plasmid's Addgene catalogue record and pLannotate feature annotations shown in this document.]
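Description:
ADCK4 gRNA (BRDN0001146297) is a third-generation lentiviral guide RNA plasmid built on the lentiGuide-Puro backbone and designed to direct Streptococcus pyogenes Cas9 to the human ADCK4 gene. It is propagated in E. coli as a high-copy plasmid through a ColE1/pUC-type origin with ampicillin selection (AmpR under its own promoter). The backbone also carries an f1 origin, an SV40 origin and poly(A) signal, and remnants of a lac/T7/T3 cloning region.

The lentiviral transfer cassette begins with an RSV promoter fused to a truncated HIV-1 5' LTR, which makes genomic RNA production in packaging cells Tat-independent. This is followed by the Ψ packaging signal with a partial gag sequence and the Rev response element for nuclear export of the unspliced viral RNA. Downstream, a human U6 RNA polymerase III promoter drives the ADCK4-specific spacer joined to the SpCas9 gRNA scaffold, and a cPPT/CTS element aids nuclear import of the proviral DNA. A second cassette uses the EF-1α core promoter with its intron A to express puromycin N-acetyltransferase, which allows puromycin selection of transduced mammalian cells. WPRE boosts transcript expression, and a ΔU3 self-inactivating 3' LTR closes the cassette.

The plasmid does not encode Cas9, so it must be paired with a separate Cas9 lentiviral vector or used in cells that already express the nuclease. According to the record, the guide was designed against two ADCK4 reference transcripts and belongs to a human kinome gRNA collection developed alongside work on optimized sgRNA design. It is suited to knockout of ADCK4 in human cells. The cloning method is not recorded.
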