Addgene plasmid #76561: ADCK4 gRNA (BRDN0001146297)
Purpose: 3rd generation lentiviral gRNA plasmid targeting human ADCK4
Depositing lab: John Doench & David Root. Depositing organization: Broad Institute. Publication: Optimized sgRNA design to maximize activity and minimize off-target effects of CRISPR-Cas9. Doench JG, Fusi N, Sullender M, Hegde M, Vaimberg EW, Donovan KF, Smith I, Tothova Z, Wilen C, Orchard R, Virgin HW, Listgarten J, Root DE. Nat Biotechnol. 2016 Jan 18. doi: 10.1038/nbt.3437. PubMed 26780180.
Backbone
  Vector backbone: lentiGuide-Puro
  Backbone manufacturer: Zhang Lab (Addgene plasmid # 52963)
  Vector type: Mammalian Expression, Lentiviral, CRISPR
  Selectable markers: Puromycin
Growth in bacteria
  Bacterial resistance: Ampicillin, 100 μg/mL
  Growth temperature: 37°C
  Growth strain: DH5alpha
  Copy number: High Copy
Gene/Insert
  Gene/Insert name: ADCK4 (alt names: ADCK4; NM_001142555.2)
  gRNA/shRNA sequence: TTAAGGAGCTGTGCACGACA
  Species: H. sapiens (human)
  Promoter: hU6
  Cloning method: Unknown
  Sequencing primers: 5′ U6-F; 3′ pS2-R
Terms and licenses: Academic/Nonprofit Terms; Industry Terms: Not Available to Industry
Depositor comments: The gRNA was designed to target the following Genbank reference sequence(s): NM_001142555.2,NM_024876.3. Note that this plasmid does NOT contain Cas9. It should be used in conjunction with lentiCas9-Blast (Addgene #52962) or otherwise with cell lines already expressing Cas9. Browse the full kinome gRNA library at http://www.addgene.org/pooled-library/broadgpp-human-kinome/ or visit http://www.broadinstitute.org/rnai/public/ for detailed protocols and information.
How to cite: ADCK4 gRNA (BRDN0001146297) was a gift from John Doench & David Root (Addgene plasmid # 76561 ; http://n2t.net/addgene:76561 ; RRID:Addgene_76561)
