>Addgene plasmid #76561 | ADCK4 gRNA (BRDN0001146297) | depositor partial sequence | sequence record 144021 | Target Sequence
TTAAGGAGCTGTGCACGACA
