>Addgene plasmid #76561 | ADCK4 gRNA (BRDN0001146297) | addgene partial sequence | sequence record 186071 | hU6-F
GACGTAGAAAGTAATAATTTCTTGGGTAGTTTGCAGTTTTAAAATTATGTTTTAAAATGGACTATCATAT
GCTTACCGTAACTTGAAAGTATTTCGATTTCTTGGCTTTATATATCTTGTGGAAAGGACGAAACACCGTT
AAGGAGCTGTGCACGACAGTTTTAGAGCTAGAAATAGCAAGTTAAAATAAGGCTAGTCCGTTATCAACTT
GAAAAAGTGGCACCGAGTCGGTGCTTTTTTAAGCTTGGCGTAACTAGATCTTGAGACAAATGGCAGTATT
CATCCACAATTTTAAAAGAAAAGGGGGGATTGGGGGGTACAGTGCAGGGGAAAGAATAGTAGACATAATA
GCAACAGACATACAAACTAAAGAATTACAAAAACAAATTACAAAAATTCAAAATTTTCGGGTTTATTACA
GGGACAGCAGAGATCCACTTTGGCGCCGGCTCGAGGGGGCCCGGGTGCAAAGATGGATAAAGTTTTAAAC
AGAGAGGAATCTTTGCAGCTAATGGACCTTCTAGGTCTTGAAAGGAGTGGGAATTGGCTCCGGTGCCCGT
CAGTGGGCAG
